Addgene plasmid #18722: CMV-Brainbow-1.1 M
Depositing lab: Joshua Sanes. Depositing organization: Harvard University. Publication: Transgenic strategies for combinatorial expression of fluorescent proteins in the nervous system. Livet J, Weissman TA, Kang H, Draft RW, Lu J, Bennis RA, Sanes JR, Lichtman JW. Nature. 2007 Nov 1. 450(7166):56-62. 10.1038/nature06293 PubMed 17972876.
Backbone
  Vector backbone: pEGFP-N1
  Backbone manufacturer: Clontech
  Vector type: Mammalian Expression, Cre/Lox
  Selectable markers: Neomycin (select with G418)
Growth in bacteria
  Bacterial resistance: Kanamycin, 50 μg/mL
  Growth temperature: 37°C
  Growth strain: DH5alpha
  Copy number: Unknown
Gene/Insert
  Gene/Insert name: Kusabira ; M-mCherry ; M-mEYFP ; M-mCerulean
  GenBank ID: AB128820
  Cloning method: Restriction Enzyme
  Sequencing primers: 5′ CMV-F
Terms and licenses: Academic/Nonprofit Terms; Industry Terms: Not Available to Industry
Depositor comments: The Author's Map is a representative Brainbow 1.1 construct (M= membrane tethered). Please see attached PDF for important additional information.
How to cite: CMV-Brainbow-1.1 M was a gift from Joshua Sanes (Addgene plasmid # 18722 ; http://n2t.net/addgene:18722 ; RRID:Addgene_18722)
