[The description below was written by a language model from this plasmid's Addgene catalogue record and pLannotate feature annotations shown in this document.]
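Description:
CMV-Brainbow-1.1 M is a Cre/lox mammalian expression plasmid built on the Clontech pEGFP-N1 backbone, designed to make individual cells express one of four spectrally distinct fluorescent proteins by chance. It replicates in E. coli from a high-copy ColE1/pUC-type origin and also carries an f1 origin. A single NeoR/KanR gene, preceded by both a bacterial (bla) promoter and the SV40 early promoter and followed by the HSV TK polyadenylation signal, provides kanamycin selection in bacteria and G418 selection in mammalian cells.

The payload is driven by the CMV immediate-early enhancer and promoter. Immediately downstream lie three mutually incompatible lox sites in tandem (loxN, lox2272, loxP), followed by four reporter units in series: Kusabira-Orange, mCherry, mEYFP and mCerulean, each terminated by an SV40 poly(A) signal. The partner loxN site sits after the Kusabira-Orange unit, the partner lox2272 after mCherry, and the partner loxP after mEYFP. Without Cre, only the first unit, Kusabira-Orange, is transcribed. Cre excision between the loxN pair brings mCherry next to the promoter, the lox2272 pair brings mEYFP, and the loxP pair brings mCerulean. Each excision removes one member of the other pairs, so the outcomes are mutually exclusive and stochastic. The "M" denotes membrane tethering: mCherry, mEYFP and mCerulean are each preceded by a short GAP43-derived sequence, whereas Kusabira-Orange has no such annotated tag. A minimal FRT site lies after mCerulean.

The construct serves for combinatorial multicolour cell labelling, developed for the nervous system. The depositor notes that the supplied map is a representative Brainbow-1.1 design.
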