Features (pLannotate 1.2.2; 35 found; start..end, strand, type, name):
     61..364     +  enhancer       CMV enhancer: human cytomegalovirus immediate early enhancer
    365..568     +  promoter       CMV promoter: human cytomegalovirus (CMV) immediate early promoter
    602..635     +  protein_bind   loxN: Cre-mediated recombination occurs in the 8-bp core sequence (GTATACCT). loxN sites are compatible with each other, but incompatible with loxP or lox2272 sites. Cre recombinase
    643..676     +  protein_bind   lox2272: Cre-mediated recombination occurs in the 8-bp core sequence (GGATACTT). lox2272 sites are compatible with each other, but incompatible with loxP or loxN sites (Lee and Saito, 1988). Cre recombinase
    686..719     +  protein_bind   loxP: Cre-mediated recombination occurs in the 8-bp core sequence (GCATACAT). Cre recombinase
    739..1395    +  CDS            Kusabira-Orange: Kusabira-Orange fluorescent protein (Karasawa et al., 2004)
   1412..1495    +  CDS            large T antigen (fragment): large T antigen from SV40 (simian virus 40)
   1518..1599    +  polyA_signal   SV40 poly(A) signal: SV40 polyadenylation signal
   1637..1670    +  protein_bind   loxN: Cre-mediated recombination occurs in the 8-bp core sequence (GTATACCT). loxN sites are compatible with each other, but incompatible with loxP or lox2272 sites. Cre recombinase
   1686..1751    +  CDS            gap43 (fragment): NEUM_CARAU - Experimental evidence at transcript level: Swiss-Prot protein existence level 2. This protein is associated with nerve growth. It is a major component of the motile 'growth cones' that form the tips of elongating axons. Plays a role in axonal and dendritic filopodia induction (By similarity). From Carassius auratus (Goldfish).
   1746..1777    +  misc_feature   MCS (fragment): multiple cloning site
   1797..2504    +  CDS            mCherry: mCherry is a basic (constitutively fluorescent) red fluorescent protein published in 2004, derived from Discosoma sp.. It is reported to be a very rapidly-maturing monomer with low acid sensitivity.
   2529..2612    +  CDS            large T antigen (fragment): large T antigen from SV40 (simian virus 40)
   2635..2756    +  polyA_signal   SV40 poly(A) signal: SV40 polyadenylation signal
   2780..2810    +  CDS            dTomato (fragment): dimeric variant of DsRed fluorescent protein (Shaner et al., 2004) mammalian codon-optimized
   2839..2872    +  protein_bind   lox2272: Cre-mediated recombination occurs in the 8-bp core sequence (GGATACTT). lox2272 sites are compatible with each other, but incompatible with loxP or loxN sites (Lee and Saito, 1988). Cre recombinase
   2892..2957    +  CDS            gap43 (fragment): NEUM_CARAU - Experimental evidence at transcript level: Swiss-Prot protein existence level 2. This protein is associated with nerve growth. It is a major component of the motile 'growth cones' that form the tips of elongating axons. Plays a role in axonal and dendritic filopodia induction (By similarity). From Carassius auratus (Goldfish).
   2952..2983    +  misc_feature   MCS (fragment): multiple cloning site
   2997..3716    +  CDS            mEYFP: enhanced YFP with monomerizing A206K mutation (Zacharias et al., 2002) mammalian codon-optimized
   3733..3816    +  CDS            large T antigen (fragment): large T antigen from SV40 (simian virus 40)
   3839..3960    +  polyA_signal   SV40 poly(A) signal: SV40 polyadenylation signal
   3975..4008    +  protein_bind   loxP: Cre-mediated recombination occurs in the 8-bp core sequence (GCATACAT). Cre recombinase
   4032..4097    +  CDS            gap43 (fragment): NEUM_CARAU - Experimental evidence at transcript level: Swiss-Prot protein existence level 2. This protein is associated with nerve growth. It is a major component of the motile 'growth cones' that form the tips of elongating axons. Plays a role in axonal and dendritic filopodia induction (By similarity). From Carassius auratus (Goldfish).
   4092..4123    +  misc_feature   MCS (fragment): multiple cloning site
   4137..4856    +  CDS            mCerulean: enhanced monomeric variant of CFP (Rizzo et al., 2004) mammalian codon-optimized
   4899..4932    +  protein_bind   FRT (minimal): supports FLP-mediated excision but not integration (Turan and Bode, 2011) FLP recombinase from the Saccharomyces cerevisiae 2μ plasmid
   4956..5077    +  polyA_signal   SV40 poly(A) signal: SV40 polyadenylation signal
   5111..5539    -  rep_origin     f1 ori (sequence partly withheld): f1 bacteriophage origin of replication; arrow indicates direction of (+) strand synthesis
   5566..5670    +  promoter       AmpR promoter: bla
   5672..6029    +  promoter       SV40 promoter: SV40 enhancer and early promoter
   6064..6858    +  CDS            NeoR/KanR: aminoglycoside phosphotransferase from Tn5; aph(3')-II (or nptII); confers resistance to neomycin, kanamycin, and G418 (Geneticin®)
   6879..7031    +  CDS            ble (fragment): BLE_KLEPN - Experimental evidence at protein level: Swiss-Prot protein existence level 1. Binding protein with a strong affinity to the bleomycin family of antibiotics. Binds to CL990; an antimitotic-antibiotic compound. From Klebsiella pneumoniae.
   7090..7137    +  polyA_signal   HSV TK poly(A) signal: herpes simplex virus thymidine kinase polyadenylation signal (Cole and Stacy, 1985)
   7228..7244    -  polyA_signal   bGH poly(A) signal (fragment): bovine growth hormone polyadenylation signal
   7466..8054    +  rep_origin     ori: high-copy-number ColE1/pMB1/pBR322/pUC origin of replication
>Addgene plasmid #18722 | CMV-Brainbow-1.1 M | depositor full sequence | sequence record 8841 | Author sequence
TAGTTATTAATAGTAATCAATTACGGGGTCATTAGTTCATAGCCCATATATGGAGTTCCGCGTTACATAA
CTTACGGTAAATGGCCCGCCTGGCTGACCGCCCAACGACCCCCGCCCATTGACGTCAATAATGACGTATG
TTCCCATAGTAACGCCAATAGGGACTTTCCATTGACGTCAATGGGTGGAGTATTTACGGTAAACTGCCCA
CTTGGCAGTACATCAAGTGTATCATATGCCAAGTACGCCCCCTATTGACGTCAATGACGGTAAATGGCCC
GCCTGGCATTATGCCCAGTACATGACCTTATGGGACTTTCCTACTTGGCAGTACATCTACGTATTAGTCA
TCGCTATTACCATGGTGATGCGGTTTTGGCAGTACATCAATGGGCGTGGATAGCGGTTTGACTCACGGGG
ATTTCCAAGTCTCCACCCCATTGACGTCAATGGGAGTTTGTTTTGGCACCAAAATCAACGGGACTTTCCA
AAATGTCGTAACAACTCCGCCCCATTGACGCAAATGGGCGGTAGGCGTGTACGGTGGGAGGTCTATATAA
GCAGAGCTGGTTTAGTGAACCGTCAGATCCGCTAGCTCGAGATAACTTCGTATAGTATACCTTATACGAA
GTTATCGAGCTCATAACTTCGTATAGGATACTTTATACGAAGTTATAACGTCGAGATAACTTCGTATAGC
ATACATTATACGAAGTTATACCGGCAGATCTCGCCACCATGGTGAGTGTGATTAAACCAGAGATGAAGAT
GAAGTACTTCATGGACGGCTCCGTCAATGGGCATGAGTTCACAGTTGAAGGTGAAGGCACAGGCAAACCT
TACGAGGGACATCAAGAGATGACACTACGCGTCACAATGGCCAAGGGCGGGCCAATGCCTTTCTCGTTTG
ACTTAGTGTCACACACGTTCTGTTACGGCCACAGACCTTTTACTAAATATCCAGAAGAGATACCAGACTA
TTTCAAACAAGCATTTCCTGAAGGCCTGTCATGGGAAAGGTCGTTGCAGTTCGAAGATGGTGGGTTCGCT
GCCGTCAGTGCGCATATAAGCCTTAGAGGAAACTGCTTCGAGCACAAATCCAAATTTGTTGGGGTTAACT
TTCCTGCCGATGGTCCTGTGATGCAAAACCAAAGTTCTGATTGGGAGCCATCAACCGAGAAAATTACTAC
CTGCGACGGAGTTCTGAAGGGTGATGTTACGATGTACCTAAAACTTGCGGGAGGCGGCAATCACAAATGC
CAATTCAAGACTACTTACAAGGCGGCAAAAAAGATTCTTAAAATGCCACAAAGCCATTTCATCGGGCATC
GCCTCGTCAGGAAAACCGAAGGCAACATTACTGAGCTGGTAGAAGATGCAGTAGCTCATTGCTGAAGCGG
CCGCGACTCTAGATCATAATCAGCCATACCACATTTGTAGAGGTTTTACTTGCTTTAAAAAACCTCCCAC
ACCTCCCCCTGAACCTGAAACATAAAATGAATGCAATTGTTGTTGTTAACTTGTTTATTGCAGCTTATAA
TGGTTACAAATAAAGCAATAGCATCACAAATTTCACAAATAAAGCATTTTTTTCACTGCATTCTAGTTGT
GGTTTGTCCAAACTCATCAATGTATCATAACTTCGTATAGTATACCTTATACGAAGTTATAGGATCTCCG
CCACCATGCTGTGCTGCATCAGAAGAACTAAACCGGTTGAGAAGAATGAAGAGGCCGATCAGGAGCTGCA
GTCGACGGTACCGCGGGCCCGGGATCCACCGGTAGCATCCGCCACCATGGTGAGCAAGGGCGAGGAGGAT
AACATGGCCATCATCAAGGAGTTCATGCGCTTCAAGGTGCACATGGAGGGCTCCGTGAACGGCCACGAGT
TCGAGATCGAGGGCGAGGGCGAGGGCCGCCCCTACGAGGGCACCCAGACCGCCAAGCTGAAGGTGACCAA
GGGTGGCCCCCTGCCCTTCGCCTGGGACATCCTGTCCCCTCAGTTCATGTACGGCTCCAAGGCCTACGTG
AAGCACCCCGCCGACATCCCCGACTACTTGAAGCTGTCCTTCCCCGAGGGCTTCAAGTGGGAGCGCGTGA
TGAACTTCGAGGACGGCGGCGTGGTGACCGTGACCCAGGACTCCTCCCTGCAGGACGGCGAGTTCATCTA
CAAGGTGAAGCTGCGCGGCACCAACTTCCCCTCCGACGGCCCCGTAATGCAGAAGAAGACCATGGGCTGG
GAGGCCTCCTCCGAGCGGATGTACCCCGAGGACGGCGCCCTGAAGGGCGAGATCAAGCAGAGGCTGAAGC
TGAAGGACGGCGGCCACTACGACGCTGAGGTCAAGACCACCTACAAGGCCAAGAAGCCCGTGCAGCTGCC
CGGCGCCTACAACGTCAACATCAAGTTGGACATCACCTCCCACAACGAGGACTACACCATCGTGGAACAG
TACGAACGCGCCGAGGGCCGCCACTCCACCGGCGGCATGGACGAGCTGTACAAGTAAACACGTGCGGCCG
CGACTCTAGATCATAATCAGCCATACCACATTTGTAGAGGTTTTACTTGCTTTAAAAAACCTCCCACACC
TCCCCCTGAACCTGAAACATAAAATGAATGCAATTGTTGTTGTTAACTTGTTTATTGCAGCTTATAATGG
TTACAAATAAAGCAATAGCATCACAAATTTCACAAATAAAGCATTTTTTTCACTGCATTCTAGTTGTGGT
TTGTCCAAACTCATCAATGTATCTTAAGGCGTAAATTGTAAGCGTTAATGCTCCGAGGGCCGCCACCACC
TGTTCCTGTAGGAATTGGCCGCGACTCTAGGATCTAGGATAACTTCGTATAGGATACTTTATACGAAGTT
ATTGATCAATTCACAGCCACCATGCTGTGCTGCATCAGAAGAACTAAACCGGTTGAGAAGAATGAAGAGG
CCGATCAGGAGCTGCAGTCGACGGTACCGCGGGCCCGGGATCCACCGGTCGCCACCATGGTGAGCAAGGG
CGAGGAGCTGTTCACCGGGGTGGTGCCCATCCTGGTCGAGCTGGACGGCGACGTAAACGGCCACAAGTTC
AGCGTGTCCGGCGAGGGCGAGGGCGATGCCACCTACGGCAAGCTGACCCTGAAGTTCATCTGCACCACCG
GCAAGCTGCCCGTGCCCTGGCCCACCCTCGTGACCACCTTCGGCTACGGCCTGCAGTGCTTCGCCCGCTA
CCCCGACCACATGAAGCAGCACGACTTCTTCAAGTCCGCCATGCCCGAAGGCTACGTCCAGGAGCGCACC
ATCTTCTTCAAGGACGACGGCAACTACAAGACCCGCGCCGAGGTGAAGTTCGAGGGCGACACCCTGGTGA
ACCGCATCGAGCTGAAGGGCATCGACTTCAAGGAGGACGGCAACATCCTGGGGCACAAGCTGGAGTACAA
CTACAACAGCCACAACGTCTATATCATGGCCGACAAGCAGAAGAACGGCATCAAGGTGAACTTCAAGATC
CGCCACAACATCGAGGACGGCAGCGTGCAGCTCGCCGACCACTACCAGCAGAACACCCCCATCGGCGACG
GCCCCGTGCTGCTGCCCGACAACCACTACCTGAGCTACCAGTCCAAGCTGAGCAAAGACCCCAACGAGAA
GCGCGATCACATGGTCCTGCTGGAGTTCGTGACCGCCGCCGGGATCACTCTCGGCATGGACGAGCTGTAC
AAGTAAAGCGGCCGCGACTCTAGATCATAATCAGCCATACCACATTTGTAGAGGTTTTACTTGCTTTAAA
AAACCTCCCACACCTCCCCCTGAACCTGAAACATAAAATGAATGCAATTGTTGTTGTTAACTTGTTTATT
GCAGCTTATAATGGTTACAAATAAAGCAATAGCATCACAAATTTCACAAATAAAGCATTTTTTTCACTGC
ATTCTAGTTGTGGTTTGTCCAAACTCATCAATGTATCTTAACGCGCGATTCGAGATAACTTCGTATAGCA
TACATTATACGAAGTTATACCGGAATTAATTCACAGCCACCATGCTGTGCTGCATCAGAAGAACTAAACC
GGTTGAGAAGAATGAAGAGGCCGATCAGGAGCTGCAGTCGACGGTACCGCGGGCCCGGGATCCACCGGTC
GCCACCATGGTGAGCAAGGGCGAGGAGCTGTTCACCGGGGTGGTGCCCATCCTGGTCGAGCTGGACGGCG
ACGTAAACGGCCACAAGTTCAGCGTGTCCGGCGAGGGCGAGGGCGATGCCACCTACGGCAAGCTGACCCT
GAAGTTCATCTGCACCACCGGCAAGCTGCCCGTGCCCTGGCCCACCCTCGTGACCACCCTGACCTGGGGC
GTGCAGTGCTTCGCCCGCTACCCCGACCACATGAAGCAGCACGACTTCTTCAAGTCCGCCATGCCCGAAG
GCTACGTCCAGGAGCGCACCATCTTCTTCAAGGACGACGGCAACTACAAGACCCGCGCCGAGGTGAAGTT
CGAGGGCGACACCCTGGTGAACCGCATCGAGCTGAAGGGCATCGACTTCAAGGAGGACGGCAACATCCTG
GGGCACAAGCTGGAGTACAACGCCATCAGCGACAACGTCTATATCACCGCCGACAAGCAGAAGAACGGCA
TCAAGGCCAACTTCAAGATCCGCCACAACATCGAGGACGGCAGCGTGCAGCTCGCCGACCACTACCAGCA
GAACACCCCCATCGGCGACGGCCCCGTGCTGCTGCCCGACAACCACTACCTGAGCACCCAGTCCAAGCTG
AGCAAAGACCCCAACGAGAAGCGCGATCACATGGTCCTGCTGGAGTTCGTGACCGCCGCCGGGATCACTC
TCGGCATGGACGAGCTGTACAAGTAAAGCGGCCGCGACTCTAGATCACCGCGACTCTAGATCACGCGCGA
AGTTCCTATTCTCTAGAAAGTATAGGAACTTCTCGAGTACTCAATTGTTGTTGTTAACTTGTTTATTGCA
GCTTATAATGGTTACAAATAAAGCAATAGCATCACAAATTTCACAAATAAAGCATTTTTTTCACTGCATT
CTAGTTGTGGTTTGTCCAAACTCATCAATGTATCTTAAGGCGTAAATTGTAAGCGTTAATATTTTGTTAA
AATTCGCGTTAAATTTTTGTTAAATCAGCTCATTTTTTAACCAATAGGCCGAAATCGGCAAAATCCCTTA
TAAATCAAAAGAATAGACCGAGATAGGGT
[37 nt withheld, positions 5210-5246]
AAAGAACGTGGACTCCAACGTCAAAGG
[49 nt withheld, positions 5274-5322]
T
[91 nt withheld, positions 5324-5414]
G
[124 nt withheld, positions 5416-5539]
CAGGTGGCACTTTTCGGGGAAATGTGCGCGGAACCCCTATTTGTTTATTTTTCTAAATACATTCAAATAT
GTATCCGCTCATGAGACAATAACCCTGATAAATGCTTCAATAATATTGAAAAAGGAAGAGTCCTGAGGCG
GAAAGAACCAGCTGTGGAATGTGTGTCAGTTAGGGTGTGGAAAGTCCCCAGGCTCCCCAGCAGGCAGAAG
TATGCAAAGCATGCATCTCAATTAGTCAGCAACCAGGTGTGGAAAGTCCCCAGGCTCCCCAGCAGGCAGA
AGTATGCAAAGCATGCATCTCAATTAGTCAGCAACCATAGTCCCGCCCCTAACTCCGCCCATCCCGCCCC
TAACTCCGCCCAGTTCCGCCCATTCTCCGCCCCATGGCTGACTAATTTTTTTTATTTATGCAGAGGCCGA
GGCCGCCTCGGCCTCTGAGCTATTCCAGAAGTAGTGAGGAGGCTTTTTTGGAGGCCTAGGCTTTTGCAAA
GATCGATCAAGAGACAGGATGAGGATCGTTTCGCATGATTGAACAAGATGGATTGCACGCAGGTTCTCCG
GCCGCTTGGGTGGAGAGGCTATTCGGCTATGACTGGGCACAACAGACAATCGGCTGCTCTGATGCCGCCG
TGTTCCGGCTGTCAGCGCAGGGGCGCCCGGTTCTTTTTGTCAAGACCGACCTGTCCGGTGCCCTGAATGA
ACTGCAAGACGAGGCAGCGCGGCTATCGTGGCTGGCCACGACGGGCGTTCCTTGCGCAGCTGTGCTCGAC
GTTGTCACTGAAGCGGGAAGGGACTGGCTGCTATTGGGCGAAGTGCCGGGGCAGGATCTCCTGTCATCTC
ACCTTGCTCCTGCCGAGAAAGTATCCATCATGGCTGATGCAATGCGGCGGCTGCATACGCTTGATCCGGC
TACCTGCCCATTCGACCACCAAGCGAAACATCGCATCGAGCGAGCACGTACTCGGATGGAAGCCGGTCTT
GTCGATCAGGATGATCTGGACGAAGAGCATCAGGGGCTCGCGCCAGCCGAACTGTTCGCCAGGCTCAAGG
CGAGCATGCCCGACGGCGAGGATCTCGTCGTGACCCATGGCGATGCCTGCTTGCCGAATATCATGGTGGA
AAATGGCCGCTTTTCTGGATTCATCGACTGTGGCCGGCTGGGTGTGGCGGACCGCTATCAGGACATAGCG
TTGGCTACCCGTGATATTGCTGAAGAGCTTGGCGGCGAATGGGCTGACCGCTTCCTCGTGCTTTACGGTA
TCGCCGCTCCCGATTCGCAGCGCATCGCCTTCTATCGCCTTCTTGACGAGTTCTTCTGAGCGGGACTCTG
GGGTTCGAAATGACCGACCAAGCGACGCCCAACCTGCCATCACGAGATTTCGATTCCACCGCCGCCTTCT
ATGAAAGGTTGGGCTTCGGAATCGTTTTCCGGGACGCCGGCTGGATGATCCTCCAGCGCGGGGATCTCAT
GCTGGAGTTCTTCGCCCACCCTAGGGGGAGGCTAACTGAAACACGGAAGGAGACAATACCGGAAGGAACC
CGCGCTATGACGGCAATAAAAAGACAGAATAAAACGCACGGTGTTGGGTCGTTTGTTCATAAACGCGGGG
TTCGGTCCCAGGGCTGGCACTCTGTCGATACCCCACCGAGACCCCATTGGGGCCAATACGCCCGCGTTTC
TTCCTTTTCCCCACCCCACCCCCCAAGTTCGGGTGAAGGCCCAGGGCTCGCAGCCAACGTCGGGGCGGCA
GGCCCTGCCATAGCCTCAGGTTACTCATATATACTTTAGATTGATTTAAAACTTCATTTTTAATTTAAAA
GGATCTAGGTGAAGATCCTTTTTGATAATCTCATGACCAAAATCCCTTAACGTGAGTTTTCGTTCCACTG
AGCGTCAGACCCCGTAGAAAAGATCAAAGGATCTTCTTGAGATCCTTTTTTTCTGCGCGTAATCTGCTGC
TTGCAAACAAAAAAACCACCGCTACCAGCGGTGGTTTGTTTGCCGGATCAAGAGCTACCAACTCTTTTTC
CGAAGGTAACTGGCTTCAGCAGAGCGCAGATACCAAATACTGTCCTTCTAGTGTAGCCGTAGTTAGGCCA
CCACTTCAAGAACTCTGTAGCACCGCCTACATACCTCGCTCTGCTAATCCTGTTACCAGTGGCTGCTGCC
AGTGGCGATAAGTCGTGTCTTACCGGGTTGGACTCAAGACGATAGTTACCGGATAAGGCGCAGCGGTCGG
GCTGAACGGGGGGTTCGTGCACACAGCCCAGCTTGGAGCGAACGACCTACACCGAACTGAGATACCTACA
GCGTGAGCTATGAGAAAGCGCCACGCTTCCCGAAGGGAGAAAGGCGGACAGGTATCCGGTAAGCGGCAGG
GTCGGAACAGGAGAGCGCACGAGGGAGCTTCCAGGGGGAAACGCCTGGTATCTTTATAGTCCTGTCGGGT
TTCGCCACCTCTGACTTGAGCGTCGATTTTTGTGATGCTCGTCAGGGGGGCGGAGCCTATGGAAAAACGC
CAGCAACGCGGCCTTTTTACGGTTCCTGGCCTTTTGCTGGCCTTTTGCTCACATGTTCTTTCCTGCGTTA
TCCCCTGATTCTGTGGATAACCGTATTACCGCCATGCAT
