>Addgene plasmid #18722 | CMV-Brainbow-1.1 M | addgene partial sequence | sequence record 24610 | 18722 with Neo-R
GCATCCATCTTGTTCAATCATGCGAAACGATCCTCATCCTGTCTCTTGATCGATCTTTGCAAAAGCCTAG
GCCTCCAAAAAAGCCTCCTCACTACTTCTGGAATAGCTCAGAGGCCGAGGCGGCCTCGGCCTCTGCATAA
ATAAAAAAAATTAGTCAGCCATGGGGCGGAGAATGGGCGGAACTGGGCGGAGTTAGGGGCGGGATGGGCG
GAGTTAGGGGCGGGACTATGGTTGCTGACTAATTGAGATGCATGCTTTGCATACTTCTGCCTGCTGGGGA
GCCTGGGGACTTTCCACACCTGGTTGCTGACTAATTGAGATGCATGCTTTGCATACTTCTGCCTGCTGGG
GAGCCTGGGGACTTTCCACACCCTAACTGACACACATTCCACAGCTGGTTCTTTCCGCCTCAGGACTCTT
CCTTTTTCAATATTATTGAAGCATTTATCAGGGTTATTGTCTCATGAGCGGATACATATTTGAATGTATT
TAGAAAAATAAACAAATAGGGGTTCCGCGCACATTTCCCCGAAAAGTGCCACCTG
[124 nt withheld, positions 546-669]
C
[91 nt withheld, positions 671-761]
A
[49 nt withheld, positions 763-811]
CCTTTGACGTTGGAGTCCACGTTCTTT
[37 nt withheld, positions 839-875]
ACCCTATCTCGGTCTATTCTTTTGATTTATAAGGGATTTTGCCGAT
