>Addgene plasmid #18722 | CMV-Brainbow-1.1 M | addgene partial sequence | sequence record 24611 | 18722 with CMV-F
GGTTTAGTGAACCGTCAGATCCGCTAGCTCGAGATAACTTCGTATAGTATACCTTATACGAAGTTATCGA
GCTCATAACTTCGTATAGGATACTTTATACGAAGTTATAACTCGAGATAACTTCGTATAGCATACATTAT
ACGAAGTTATACCGGCAGATCTCGCCACCATGGTGAGTGTGATTAAACCAGAGATGAAGATGAAGTACTT
CATGGACGGCTCCGTCAATGGGCATGAGTTCACAGTTGAAGGTGAAGGCACAGGCAAACCTTACGAGGGA
CATCAAGAGATGACACTACGCGTCACAATGGCCAAGGGCGGGCCAATGCCTTTCTCGTTTGACTTAGTGT
CACACACGTTCTGTTACGGCCACAGACCTTTTACTAAATATCCAGAAGAGATACCAGACTATTTCAAACA
AGCATTTCCTGAAGGCCTGTCATGGGAAAGGTCGTTGCAGTTCGAAGATGGTGGGTTCGCTGCCGTCAGT
GCGCATATAAGCCTTAGAGGAAACTGCTTCGAGCACAAATCCAAATTTGTTGGGGTTAACTTTCCTGCCG
ATGGTCCTGTGATGCAAAACCAAAGTTCTGATTGGGAGCCATCAACCGAGAAAATTACTACCTGCGACGG
AGTTCTGAAGGGTGATGTTACGATGTACCTAAAACTTGCGGGAGGCGGCAATCACAAATGCCAATTCAAG
ACTACTTACAAGGCGGCAAAAAA
